>Addgene plasmid #148010 | pT7-V5-SBP-C1-HsNanos2-F6A_Y | depositor full sequence | sequence record 290457 | Full Sequence
TAGTTATTAATAGTAATCAATTACGGGGTCATTAGTTCATAGCCCATATATGGAGTTCCGCGTTACATAA
CTTACGGTAAATGGCCCGCCTGGCTGACCGCCCAACGACCCCCGCCCATTGACGTCAATAATGACGTATG
TTCCCATAGTAACGCCAATAGGGACTTTCCATTGACGTCAATGGGTGGAGTATTTACGGTAAACTGCCCA
CTTGGCAGTACATCAAGTGTATCATATGCCAAGTACGCCCCCTATTGACGTCAATGACGGTAAATGGCCC
GCCTGGCATTATGCCCAGTACATGACCTTATGGGACTTTCCTACTTGGCAGTACATCTACGTATTAGTCA
TCGCTATTACCATGGTGATGCGGTTTTGGCAGTACATCAATGGGCGTGGATAGCGGTTTGACTCACGGGG
ATTTCCAAGTCTCCACCCCATTGACGTCAATGGGAGTTTGTTTTGGCACCAAAATCAACGGGACTTTCCA
AAATGTCGTAACAACTCCGCCCCATTGACGCAAATGGGCGGTAGGCGTGTACGGTGGGAGGTCTATATAA
GCAGAGCTCTCTGGCTAACTAGAGAACCCACTGCTTACTGGCTTATCGAAATTAATACGACTCACTATAG
GGAGACCCAAGCTCTAGCGCTACCGGTCGCCACCATGGGTAAGCCTATCCCTAACCCTCTCCTCGGTCTC
GATTCTACGCCCGGAAGCGGTAGCGGTACGATGGACGAGAAGACCACCGGCTGGGGGGGCGGCCACGTGG
TGGAGGGCCTGGCCGGCGAGCTGGAGCAGCTGCGGGCCAGGCTGGAGCACCACCCTCAGGGCCAGCGGGA
GCCCAGATCTCGAGCTATGCAGCTGCCCCCAGCCGACATGTGGAAGGACTACTTCAACCTGAGCCAGGTC
GTGTGGGCCCTGATCGCCAGCAGAGGCCAGAGACTGGAAACCCAGGAAATCGAGGAACCCAGCCCTGGCC
CTCCACTGGGACAGGATCAGGGACTGGGAGCCCCTGGCGCTAATGGCGGACTGGGCACCCTGTGCAATTT
CTGCAAGCACAACGGCGAGAGCCGGCACGTGTACAGCAGCCACCAGCTGAAAACCCCCGACGGCGTGGTC
GTGTGCCCCATCCTGAGACACTACGTGTGCCCTGTGTGCGGCGCCACTGGGGATCAGGCCCATACCCTGA
AGTACTGCCCCCTGAATGGCGGCCAGCAGTCCCTGTACAGAAGAAGCGGCAGAAACAGCGCTGGGCGGAG
AGTGAAGAGATAAGAATTCTGCAGTCGACGGTACCGCGGGCCCGGGATCCACCGGATCTAGATAACTGAT
CATAATCAGCCATACCACATTTGTAGAGGTTTTACTTGCTTTAAAAAACCTCCCACACCTCCCCCTGAAC
CTGAAACATAAAATGAATGCAATTGTTGTTGTTAACTTGTTTATTGCAGCTTATAATGGTTACAAATAAA
GCAATAGCATCACAAATTTCACAAATAAAGCATTTTTTTCACTGCATTCTAGTTGTGGTTTGTCCAAACT
CATCAATGTATCTTAACGCGTAAATTGTAAGCGTTAATATTTTGTTAAAATTCGCGTTAAATTTTTGTTA
AATCAGCTCATTTTTTAACCAATAGGCCGAAATCGGCAAAATCCCTTATAAATCAAAAGAATAGACCGAG
ATAGGGT
[37 nt withheld, positions 1688-1724]
AAAGAACGTGGACTCCAACGTCAAAGG
[49 nt withheld, positions 1752-1800]
T
[91 nt withheld, positions 1802-1892]
G
[124 nt withheld, positions 1894-2017]
CAGGTGGCACTTTTCGGGGAAATGTGCGCGGAACCCCTATTTGTTTATTTTTCTAAATACATTCAAATAT
GTATCCGCTCATGAGACAATAACCCTGATAAATGCTTCAATAATATTGAAAAAGGAAGAGTCCTGAGGCG
GAAAGAACCAGCTGTGGAATGTGTGTCAGTTAGGGTGTGGAAAGTCCCCAGGCTCCCCAGCAGGCAGAAG
TATGCAAAGCATGCATCTCAATTAGTCAGCAACCAGGTGTGGAAAGTCCCCAGGCTCCCCAGCAGGCAGA
AGTATGCAAAGCATGCATCTCAATTAGTCAGCAACCATAGTCCCGCCCCTAACTCCGCCCATCCCGCCCC
TAACTCCGCCCAGTTCCGCCCATTCTCCGCCCCATGGCTGACTAATTTTTTTTATTTATGCAGAGGCCGA
GGCCGCCTCGGCCTCTGAGCTATTCCAGAAGTAGTGAGGAGGCTTTTTTGGAGGCCTAGGCTTTTGCAAA
GATCGATCAAGAGACAGGATGAGGATCGTTTCGCATGATTGAACAAGATGGATTGCACGCAGGTTCTCCG
GCCGCTTGGGTGGAGAGGCTATTCGGCTATGACTGGGCACAACAGACAATCGGCTGCTCTGATGCCGCCG
TGTTCCGGCTGTCAGCGCAGGGGCGCCCGGTTCTTTTTGTCAAGACCGACCTGTCCGGTGCCCTGAATGA
ACTGCAAGACGAGGCAGCGCGGCTATCGTGGCTGGCCACGACGGGCGTTCCTTGCGCAGCTGTGCTCGAC
GTTGTCACTGAAGCGGGAAGGGACTGGCTGCTATTGGGCGAAGTGCCGGGGCAGGATCTCCTGTCATCTC
ACCTTGCTCCTGCCGAGAAAGTATCCATCATGGCTGATGCAATGCGGCGGCTGCATACGCTTGATCCGGC
TACCTGCCCATTCGACCACCAAGCGAAACATCGCATCGAGCGAGCACGTACTCGGATGGAAGCCGGTCTT
GTCGATCAGGATGATCTGGACGAAGAGCATCAGGGGCTCGCGCCAGCCGAACTGTTCGCCAGGCTCAAGG
CGAGCATGCCCGACGGCGAGGATCTCGTCGTGACCCATGGCGATGCCTGCTTGCCGAATATCATGGTGGA
AAATGGCCGCTTTTCTGGATTCATCGACTGTGGCCGGCTGGGTGTGGCGGACCGCTATCAGGACATAGCG
TTGGCTACCCGTGATATTGCTGAAGAGCTTGGCGGCGAATGGGCTGACCGCTTCCTCGTGCTTTACGGTA
TCGCCGCTCCCGATTCGCAGCGCATCGCCTTCTATCGCCTTCTTGACGAGTTCTTCTGAGCGGGACTCTG
GGGTTCGAAATGACCGACCAAGCGACGCCCAACCTGCCATCACGAGATTTCGATTCCACCGCCGCCTTCT
ATGAAAGGTTGGGCTTCGGAATCGTTTTCCGGGACGCCGGCTGGATGATCCTCCAGCGCGGGGATCTCAT
GCTGGAGTTCTTCGCCCACCCTAGGGGGAGGCTAACTGAAACACGGAAGGAGACAATACCGGAAGGAACC
CGCGCTATGACGGCAATAAAAAGACAGAATAAAACGCACGGTGTTGGGTCGTTTGTTCATAAACGCGGGG
TTCGGTCCCAGGGCTGGCACTCTGTCGATACCCCACCGAGACCCCATTGGGGCCAATACGCCCGCGTTTC
TTCCTTTTCCCCACCCCACCCCCCAAGTTCGGGTGAAGGCCCAGGGCTCGCAGCCAACGTCGGGGCGGCA
GGCCCTGCCATAGCCTCAGGTTACTCATATATACTTTAGATTGATTTAAAACTTCATTTTTAATTTAAAA
GGATCTAGGTGAAGATCCTTTTTGATAATCTCATGACCAAAATCCCTTAACGTGAGTTTTCGTTCCACTG
AGCGTCAGACCCCGTAGAAAAGATCAAAGGATCTTCTTGAGATCCTTTTTTTCTGCGCGTAATCTGCTGC
TTGCAAACAAAAAAACCACCGCTACCAGCGGTGGTTTGTTTGCCGGATCAAGAGCTACCAACTCTTTTTC
CGAAGGTAACTGGCTTCAGCAGAGCGCAGATACCAAATACTGTCCTTCTAGTGTAGCCGTAGTTAGGCCA
CCACTTCAAGAACTCTGTAGCACCGCCTACATACCTCGCTCTGCTAATCCTGTTACCAGTGGCTGCTGCC
AGTGGCGATAAGTCGTGTCTTACCGGGTTGGACTCAAGACGATAGTTACCGGATAAGGCGCAGCGGTCGG
GCTGAACGGGGGGTTCGTGCACACAGCCCAGCTTGGAGCGAACGACCTACACCGAACTGAGATACCTACA
GCGTGAGCTATGAGAAAGCGCCACGCTTCCCGAAGGGAGAAAGGCGGACAGGTATCCGGTAAGCGGCAGG
GTCGGAACAGGAGAGCGCACGAGGGAGCTTCCAGGGGGAAACGCCTGGTATCTTTATAGTCCTGTCGGGT
TTCGCCACCTCTGACTTGAGCGTCGATTTTTGTGATGCTCGTCAGGGGGGCGGAGCCTATGGAAAAACGC
CAGCAACGCGGCCTTTTTACGGTTCCTGGCCTTTTGCTGGCCTTTTGCTCACATGTTCTTTCCTGCGTTA
TCCCCTGATTCTGTGGATAACCGTATTACCGCCATGCAT
Features (pLannotate 1.2.2; 18 found; start..end, strand, type, name):
     61..364     +  enhancer       CMV enhancer: human cytomegalovirus immediate early enhancer
    365..568     +  promoter       CMV promoter: human cytomegalovirus (CMV) immediate early promoter
    564..597     +  LTR            5' LTR (truncated) (fragment): truncated 5' long terminal repeat (LTR) from HIV-1
    613..631     +  promoter       T7 promoter: promoter for bacteriophage T7 RNA polymerase
    668..709     +  CDS            V5 tag: epitope tag from simian virus 5
    731..844     +  CDS            SBP: streptavidin-binding peptide selected from a peptide library; binds streptavidin with nanomolar affinity (Keefe et al., 2001)
    857..1270    +  CDS            NANOS2: NANO2_HUMAN - Also known as NOS2. Experimental evidence at protein level: Swiss-Prot protein existence level 1. Plays a key role in the sexual differentiation of germ cells by promoting the male fate but suppressing the female fate. Represses the female fate pathways by suppressing meiosis, which in turn results in the promotion of the male fate. Maintains the suppression of meiosis by preventing STRA8 expression, which is required for premeiotic DNA replication, after CYP26B1 is decreased. Regulates the localization of the CCR4-NOT deadenylation complex to P-bodies and plays a role in recruit
   1274..1310    +  misc_feature   MCS (fragment): multiple cloning site
   1327..1411    +  CDS            large T antigen (fragment): large T antigen from SV40 (simian virus 40)
   1434..1555    +  polyA_signal   SV40 poly(A) signal: SV40 polyadenylation signal
   1589..2017    -  rep_origin     f1 ori (sequence partly withheld): f1 bacteriophage origin of replication; arrow indicates direction of (+) strand synthesis
   2044..2148    +  promoter       AmpR promoter: bla
   2150..2507    +  promoter       SV40 promoter: SV40 enhancer and early promoter
   2542..3336    +  CDS            NeoR/KanR: aminoglycoside phosphotransferase from Tn5; aph(3')-II (or nptII); confers resistance to neomycin, kanamycin, and G418 (Geneticin®)
   3357..3509    +  CDS            ble (fragment): BLE_KLEPN - Experimental evidence at protein level: Swiss-Prot protein existence level 1. Binding protein with a strong affinity to the bleomycin family of antibiotics. Binds to CL990; an antimitotic-antibiotic compound. From Klebsiella pneumoniae.
   3568..3615    +  polyA_signal   HSV TK poly(A) signal: herpes simplex virus thymidine kinase polyadenylation signal (Cole and Stacy, 1985)
   3706..3722    -  polyA_signal   bGH poly(A) signal (fragment): bovine growth hormone polyadenylation signal
   3944..4532    +  rep_origin     ori: high-copy-number ColE1/pMB1/pBR322/pUC origin of replication
