[The description below was written by a language model from this plasmid's Addgene catalogue record and pLannotate feature annotations shown in this document.]
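Description:
pT7-V5-SBP-C1-HsNanos2-F6A_Y is a 4,646-nt mammalian expression plasmid encoding human NANOS2 carrying an F6A substitution, fused at its N terminus to tandem V5 and streptavidin-binding peptide (SBP) tags. The backbone is listed as unknown. The annotated features show a CMV enhancer/promoter followed by a T7 promoter, then the V5 epitope, SBP and the NANOS2 coding sequence. A remnant of the multiple cloning site and an SV40 polyadenylation signal lie downstream. The CMV promoter drives expression in transfected mammalian cells, while the T7 promoter could in principle allow in vitro transcription by T7 RNA polymerase. According to the depositor, the insert was synthesized and codon optimized for expression in human cells.

Propagation in E. coli relies on a high-copy ColE1/pUC-type origin and kanamycin selection. The NeoR/KanR gene (Tn5 aminoglycoside phosphotransferase) sits behind both a bacterial bla promoter and the SV40 enhancer/early promoter and ends with an HSV TK poly(A) signal. The same marker can therefore confer G418 resistance in mammalian cells. An f1 origin is also present. Several short annotations (an HIV-1 LTR fragment, and large T antigen, ble and bGH poly(A) fragments) are partial matches and probably backbone remnants, not functional elements.

NANOS2 is a germ-cell regulator that helps recruit the CCR4-NOT deadenylase complex, and the associated study examined the structural basis of that recruitment and of translational repression. The record does not state what the F6A mutation does. The V5 tag allows immunodetection and the SBP tag allows streptavidin-based pulldown, so the construct is suited to comparing the mutant's protein interactions with those of wild-type NANOS2 in human cells. The depositor sequence may be theoretical or predicted.
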