Addgene plasmid #148010: pT7-V5-SBP-C1-HsNanos2-F6A_Y
Purpose: Mammalian Expression of HsNanos2-F6A
Depositing lab: Elisa Izaurralde. Depositing organization: Max Planck Institute for Developmental Biology. Publication: Structural basis for the Nanos-mediated recruitment of the CCR4-NOT complex and translational repression. Bhandari D, Raisch T, Weichenrieder O, Jonas S, Izaurralde E. Genes Dev. 2014 Apr 15;28(8):888-901. doi: 10.1101/gad.237289.113. PubMed 24736845.
Backbone
  Vector backbone: Unknown
  Vector type: Mammalian Expression
Growth in bacteria
  Bacterial resistance: Kanamycin, 50 μg/mL
  Growth temperature: 37°C
  Growth strain: DH5alpha
  Copy number: High Copy
Gene/Insert
  Gene/Insert name: HsNanos2-F6A
  Species: H. sapiens (human)
  Entrez Gene: NANOS2 (a.k.a. NOS2)
  Cloning method: Unknown
Terms and licenses: Academic/Nonprofit Terms; Industry Terms: Not Available to Industry
Depositor comments: synthesized DNA from GeneArt. Codon optimized for Expression in human cells. Plasmids from this collection were made available to the research community and donated after the lab closed. Please note that the sequence provided by the depositing laboratory may be theoretical/predicted or based on Sanger sequencing results. There may be discrepancies between sequencing results obtained by Addgene and the depositor sequence. If an Addgene verified sequence is not available, please contact before placing your order to request that our lab fully sequence the plasmid.
How to cite: pT7-V5-SBP-C1-HsNanos2-F6A_Y was a gift from Elisa Izaurralde (Addgene plasmid # 148010 ; http://n2t.net/addgene:148010 ; RRID:Addgene_148010)
